Addgene plasmid #29214: pEMS1418
Purpose: Pleiades (Ple) MiniPromoter expression pattern described in Portales-Casamar et al., PNAS, 2010 (PMID: 20807748).
Depositing lab: Elizabeth Simpson. Depositing organization: University of British Columbia. Publication: A regulatory toolbox of MiniPromoters to drive selective expression in the brain. Portales-Casamar E, Swanson DJ, Liu L, de Leeuw CN, Banks KG, Ho Sui SJ, Fulton DL, Ali J, Amirabbasi M, Arenillas DJ, Babyak N, Black SF, Bonaguro RJ, Brauer E, Candido TR, Castellarin M, Chen J, Chen Y, Cheng JC, Chopra V, Docking TR, Dreolini L, D'Souza CA, Flynn EK, Glenn R, Hatakka K, Hearty TG, Imanian B, Jiang S, Khorasan-zadeh S, Komljenovic I, Laprise S, Liao NY, Lim JS, Lithwick S, Liu F, Liu J, Lu M, McConechy M, McLeod AJ, Milisavljevic M, Mis J, O'Connor K, Palma B, Palmquist DL, Schmouth JF, Swanson MI, Tam B, Ticoll A, Turner JL, Varhol R, Vermeulen J, Watkins RF, Wilson G, Wong BK, Wong SH, Wong TY, Yang GS, Ypsilanti AR, Jones SJ, Holt RA, Goldowitz D, Wasserman WW, Simpson EM. Proc Natl Acad Sci U S A. 2010 Sep 21. 107(38):16589-94. 10.1073/pnas.1009158107 PubMed 20807748.
Backbone
  Vector backbone: pEMS1306
  Backbone size w/o insert (bp): 16454
  Vector type: Pleiades Promoter Project [sic, Pleaides Plieades]
Growth in bacteria
  Bacterial resistance: Ampicillin, 100 μg/mL
  Growth temperature: 37°C
  Growth strain: DH5alpha
  Growth instructions: DH10B
  Copy number: High Copy
Gene/Insert
  Gene/Insert name: Ple112 (alt names: HCRT; hypocretin)
  Species: H. sapiens (human)
  Insert size (bp): 1295
  Entrez Gene: HCRT (a.k.a. NRCLP1, OX, PPOX)
  Tag / fusion protein: EGFP-NLS (C terminal on backbone)
  Cloning method: Restriction Enzyme; 5′ cloning site SacI (unknown if destroyed); 3′ cloning site MluI (unknown if destroyed)
  Sequencing primers: 5′ Unknown
Terms and licenses: Academic/Nonprofit Terms; Industry Terms: Not Available to Industry
How to cite: pEMS1418 was a gift from Elizabeth Simpson (Addgene plasmid # 29214 ; http://n2t.net/addgene:29214 ; RRID:Addgene_29214)
