[The description below was written by a language model from this plasmid's Addgene catalogue record.]
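Description:
pEMS1418 is a plasmid from the Pleiades Promoter Project, a collection of compact human regulatory elements ("MiniPromoters") designed to drive selective expression in defined brain regions or cell types. It is built on the pEMS1306 backbone, a large vector of about 16.5 kb without insert. It is maintained in E. coli as a high-copy plasmid under ampicillin selection. The record does not include a feature table, so the origin of replication and the other elements that make up this sizeable backbone are not stated.

The insert is Ple112, a MiniPromoter of roughly 1.3 kb derived from the human HCRT gene, which encodes hypocretin (orexin), a neuropeptide. It was cloned between SacI and MluI sites, and it is not recorded whether these sites survived cloning. The backbone supplies an EGFP-NLS reporter downstream of the insertion site. Although the catalogue lists this as a C-terminal tag, the insert is a promoter rather than a coding sequence, so the arrangement is best read as Ple112 driving transcription of nuclear-localised EGFP. The nuclear localisation signal concentrates fluorescence in the nucleus, which makes individual expressing cells easier to identify and count in tissue.

The stated purpose is to document the expression pattern of this MiniPromoter as reported in the associated 2010 study describing the regulatory toolbox. The plasmid therefore serves as a reporter for testing whether the selected HCRT regulatory sequences are sufficient to restrict expression to particular cells. The record does not specify the delivery or integration strategy or the observed pattern. Distribution is limited to academic and nonprofit users.
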