>Addgene plasmid #29214 | pEMS1418 | addgene partial sequence | sequence record 39597 | EGFP-N 5'-CGTCGCCGTCCAGCTCGACCAG-3'
ACCATGGTGGCGGAAGTTCCTATACCTTTTGAAGAATAGGAACTTCGGCGCGCCACGCGTCGCTCAGGGT
GGGGTAGCCGGGAAAGGAGATGTCTGTGGTGGTTCAAAAAGCCAGGAACCTTGAGGCTGTCAATTGTGAC
CCACTCCCAGGGGTCTGGGGTTTATAGTGCTCTGAGGTGGCGGGGAATTGACAGGCACTTGCGTCCACAC
CCAGGCCAGACAAAGGCAAGTCTAAGATTAGCCTGCTGCAGGGGGGCCGTCTCCAGGCTGGGCCCAAGGA
ATGGCCGCTGCGGCGTTCAGAGGCCAGGGTTGGATCACTGTGCCCCTGATCACCCCCTTGTCTGTCTATC
TGCTCCCTGGAGATGGGGCGGTCTCCGGGCACTAATGAGGCCACCTTGCACCCAGGAATCTGGGAGCACA
AAAGAGGCGCTGGCCTGGGACAATATGGAGGGAGGCAGCTGCTAATTAGGGGCGGGAGAGAGGCAGACGC
GAGACCCCACATTATGTGTGTGGGGGGTGGAGCAGCCAGCAGCAGTCCTCTCCCTCCCCTGCTTCTTGTC
GCTGCTCCTGGGGACTGTCAGGCTCCAGGACCTTCTTCCTTCATCACACCAGGC
