>Addgene plasmid #29214 | pEMS1418 | addgene partial sequence | sequence record 39731 | pEMS1307-fwd 5'-ccgcacgtctaagaaaccat-3'
GCCCTTTCGTCTTCAAGAATTAATTCCGATCATATTCAATAACCCTTAATGAATTCGAGCTCGCTGATGG
GAGGGGCAGACCTCAGCTCCTCCTCAGTAGAGGCAGCACTGGATCCAGATGCCTCTGAATAGCTTCTCCA
TTCCATGTCCCACACCCAGGTCCTGGCTGCATACCCACCCGGCCCCCACCTCCGCCTGTCACTCCATCCT
GTTAAAATCTTCCTGTGAAGCTGGGCACAGTGGCATGGGCCTATAGTCCCAGCTACTCAAGAGGCTGCGG
TGGAAGGATGGTTCATGCCCAGGAGTTCAAGACCAGCCTGGGCAACACAGCGAGACCATCTCGGGAAAAA
AAAACAAAAAAAAAAACCTCCCATGGTGGCCCCCATCGCCCACAGGATTAAGACCAATCAATTTGGCCTA
TTAGACCCTTTGACCTTGGCCCTCACCTACATGTGCAGCTACCTCTCTCCCCTTGCTTGAAAGAAGGCCT
GGACTAAGGACCACGCCTCACCTCCCATCTAAGGGTTGTTAAGCACTGTCAACTCCAGGA
